Addgene plasmid #22526: pLenti CMV H2B-RFP Hygro (w512-1)
Depositing lab: Eric Campeau. Depositing organization: University of Massachusetts, Worcester.
Backbone
  Vector backbone: p156RRL-sinPPT-CMV-GFP-PRE/Nhe I
  Backbone size w/o insert (bp): 8724
  Vector type: Mammalian Expression, Lentiviral
  Selectable markers: Hygromycin
Growth in bacteria
  Bacterial resistance: Ampicillin, 100 μg/mL
  Growth temperature: 37°C
  Growth strain: Stbl3
  Growth instructions: Stbl3, 37oC
  Copy number: High Copy
Gene/Insert
  Gene/Insert name: Human Histone H2B -Heteractis crispa red fluorescent protein (alt name: H2B-HcRed)
  Species: H. sapiens (human)
  Insert size (bp): 1082
  Entrez Gene: H2BC21 (a.k.a. GL105, H2B, H2B-GL105, H2B.1, H2BE, H2BFQ, H2BGL105, H2BQ, HIST2H2BE)
  Tag / fusion protein: HcRed (C terminal on insert)
  Cloning method: Restriction Enzyme; 5′ cloning site Sal I (not destroyed); 3′ cloning site Xba I (not destroyed)
  Sequencing primers: 5′ CMVforw; 3′ n/a
Resource information
  A portion of this plasmid was derived from a plasmid made by: H2B-HcRed is of unknown origin.
Terms and licenses: Academic/Nonprofit Terms; Industry Terms: Not Available to Industry
How to cite: pLenti CMV H2B-RFP Hygro (w512-1) was a gift from Eric Campeau (Addgene plasmid # 22526)
