[The description below was written by a language model from this plasmid's Addgene catalogue record and pLannotate feature annotations shown in this document.]
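Description:
pLenti CMV H2B-RFP Hygro (w512-1) is a third-generation-style, self-inactivating HIV-1 lentiviral transfer vector for constitutive expression of a fluorescently tagged histone in mammalian cells. It derives from the p156RRL-sinPPT-CMV-GFP-PRE backbone. In bacteria it is carried as a high-copy plasmid through a ColE1/pUC-type origin with ampicillin selection (AmpR), and the record specifies a recombination-deficient strain, as is usual for LTR-containing plasmids. An f1 origin, an SV40 origin, T3 and T7 promoters and lac/lacZα remnants are also present as backbone carry-over.

The viral genome is transcribed in packaging cells from an RSV promoter fused to a truncated 5' LTR. It contains the Ψ packaging signal with a partial gag sequence, the Rev response element, an env fragment and the cPPT/CTS. It ends in a ΔU3 3' LTR, which disables LTR promoter activity after integration, followed by an SV40 polyadenylation signal.

Inside the provirus, the CMV enhancer/promoter drives human histone H2B fused at its C terminus to HcRed1, a far-red variant of the Heteractis crispa chromoprotein. The fusion is flanked by attB1 and attB2 Gateway sites, although the catalogue lists restriction cloning via Sal I and Xba I, and the source of the H2B-HcRed fragment is recorded as unknown. The catalogue links the insert to H2BC21, while the annotation tool labels the H2B sequence as HIST1H2BJ. A WPRE downstream of the fusion enhances transcript expression. A separate mouse PGK promoter drives the hygromycin resistance gene, which allows selection of stably transduced cells.

Because H2B is incorporated into chromatin, the construct is suited to making stable cell lines with red-labelled nuclei, for example for live imaging of chromosomes and mitosis, though the record does not state a specific application.
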