Features (pLannotate 1.2.2; 32 found; start..end, strand, type, name):
     27..131     +  promoter       AmpR promoter: bla
    132..992     +  CDS            AmpR: β-lactamase; bla; confers resistance to ampicillin, carbenicillin, and related antibiotics
   1163..1751    +  rep_origin     ori: high-copy-number ColE1/pMB1/pBR322/pUC origin of replication
   1934..2026    +  CDS            lacI (fragment): lac repressor; lacI; The lac repressor binds to the lac operator to inhibit transcription in E. coli. This inhibition can be relieved by adding lactose or isopropyl-β-D-thiogalactopyranoside (IPTG).
   2039..2060    +  protein_bind   CAP binding site: CAP binding activates transcription in the presence of cAMP. E. coli catabolite activator protein
   2075..2105    +  promoter       lac promoter: promoter for the E. coli lac operon
   2113..2129    +  protein_bind   lac operator: The lac repressor binds to the lac operator to inhibit transcription in E. coli. This inhibition can be relieved by adding lactose or isopropyl-β-D-thiogalactopyranoside (IPTG). lac repressor encoded by lacI
   2174..2192    +  promoter       T3 promoter: promoter for bacteriophage T3 RNA polymerase
   2220..2441    +  promoter       RSV promoter: Rous sarcoma virus enhancer/promoter
   2448..2628    +  LTR            5' LTR (truncated): truncated 5' long terminal repeat (LTR) from HIV-1
   2672..2797    +  misc_feature   HIV-1 Ψ: packaging signal of human immunodeficiency virus type 1
   2781..3144    +  CDS            HIV-1 gag (fragment): gag protein from human immunodeficiency virus 1; gag
   3239..3575    +  ncRNA          RRE: Accession: RF00036 - HIV Rev response element
   3611..4000    +  CDS            env (fragment): ENV_HV1H2 - Experimental evidence at protein level: Swiss-Prot protein existence level 1. [Transmembrane protein gp41]: Acts as a class I viral fusion protein. Under the current model, the protein has at least 3 conformational states: pre-fusion native state, pre-hairpin intermediate state, and post-fusion hairpin state. During fusion of viral and target intracellular membranes, the coiled coil regions (heptad repeats) assume a trimer-of-hairpins structure, positioning the fusion peptide in close proximity to the C-terminal region of the ectodomain. The formation of this structure appears to d
   4012..4129    +  misc_feature   cPPT/CTS: central polypurine tract and central termination sequence of HIV-1
   4152..4455    +  enhancer       CMV enhancer: human cytomegalovirus immediate early enhancer
   4456..4659    +  promoter       CMV promoter: human cytomegalovirus (CMV) immediate early promoter
   4764..4788    +  protein_bind   attB1: mutant version of attB; recombination site for the Gateway® BP reaction BP Clonase™
   4824..5201    +  CDS            H2B: human histone H2B; HIST1H2BJ
   5220..5906    +  CDS            HcRed1: far-red fluorescent variant of Heteractis crispa chromoprotein mammalian codon-optimized
   5931..5955    -  protein_bind   attB2: mutant version of attB; recombination site for the Gateway® BP reaction BP Clonase™
   5986..6574    +  misc_feature   WPRE: woodchuck hepatitis virus posttranscriptional regulatory element
   6630..7129    +  promoter       PGK promoter: mouse phosphoglycerate kinase 1 promoter
   7147..8173    +  CDS            HygR (fragment): aminoglycoside phosphotransferase from E. coli; aph(4)-Ia; confers resistance to hygromycin
   8191..8469    +  CDS            yokD (fragment): YOKD_BACSU - Experimental evidence at protein level: Swiss-Prot protein existence level 1. May contribute to antibiotic resistance. From Bacillus subtilis (strain 168).
   8477..8545    +  CDS            nef (fragment): NEF_HV1Z2 - Experimental evidence at protein level: Swiss-Prot protein existence level 1. Extracellular Nef protein targets CD4(+) T-lymphocytes for apoptosis by interacting with CXCR4 surface receptors. From Human immunodeficiency virus type 1 group M subtype D (isolate Z2/CDC-Z34) (HIV-1).
   8547..8780    +  LTR            3' LTR (ΔU3): self-inactivating 3' long terminal repeat (LTR) from HIV-1
   8852..8973    +  polyA_signal   SV40 poly(A) signal: SV40 polyadenylation signal
   8992..9127    +  rep_origin     SV40 ori: SV40 origin of replication
   9160..9178    -  promoter       T7 promoter: promoter for bacteriophage T7 RNA polymerase
   9186..9341    +  CDS            lacZα (fragment): LacZα fragment of β-galactosidase; lacZ fragment
   9349..9804    +  rep_origin     f1 ori (sequence partly withheld): f1 bacteriophage origin of replication; arrow indicates direction of (+) strand synthesis
>Addgene plasmid #22526 | pLenti CMV H2B-RFP Hygro (w512-1) | depositor full sequence | sequence record 10356 | Author sequence
CAGGTGGCACTTTTCGGGGAAATGTGCGCGGAACCCCTATTTGTTTATTTTTCTAAATACATTCAAATAT
GTATCCGCTCATGAGACAATAACCCTGATAAATGCTTCAATAATATTGAAAAAGGAAGAGTATGAGTATT
CAACATTTCCGTGTCGCCCTTATTCCCTTTTTTGCGGCATTTTGCCTTCCTGTTTTTGCTCACCCAGAAA
CGCTGGTGAAAGTAAAAGATGCTGAAGATCAGTTGGGTGCACGAGTGGGTTACATCGAACTGGATCTCAA
CAGCGGTAAGATCCTTGAGAGTTTTCGCCCCGAAGAACGTTTTCCAATGATGAGCACTTTTAAAGTTCTG
CTATGTGGCGCGGTATTATCCCGTATTGACGCCGGGCAAGAGCAACTCGGTCGCCGCATACACTATTCTC
AGAATGACTTGGTTGAGTACTCACCAGTCACAGAAAAGCATCTTACGGATGGCATGACAGTAAGAGAATT
ATGCAGTGCTGCCATAACCATGAGTGATAACACTGCGGCCAACTTACTTCTGACAACGATCGGAGGACCG
AAGGAGCTAACCGCTTTTTTGCACAACATGGGGGATCATGTAACTCGCCTTGATCGTTGGGAACCGGAGC
TGAATGAAGCCATACCAAACGACGAGCGTGACACCACGATGCCTGTAGCAATGGCAACAACGTTGCGCAA
ACTATTAACTGGCGAACTACTTACTCTAGCTTCCCGGCAACAATTAATAGACTGGATGGAGGCGGATAAA
GTTGCAGGACCACTTCTGCGCTCGGCCCTTCCGGCTGGCTGGTTTATTGCTGATAAATCTGGAGCCGGTG
AGCGTGGGTCTCGCGGTATCATTGCAGCACTGGGGCCAGATGGTAAGCCCTCCCGTATCGTAGTTATCTA
CACGACGGGGAGTCAGGCAACTATGGATGAACGAAATAGACAGATCGCTGAGATAGGTGCCTCACTGATT
AAGCATTGGTAACTGTCAGACCAAGTTTACTCATATATACTTTAGATTGATTTAAAACTTCATTTTTAAT
TTAAAAGGATCTAGGTGAAGATCCTTTTTGATAATCTCATGACCAAAATCCCTTAACGTGAGTTTTCGTT
CCACTGAGCGTCAGACCCCGTAGAAAAGATCAAAGGATCTTCTTGAGATCCTTTTTTTCTGCGCGTAATC
TGCTGCTTGCAAACAAAAAAACCACCGCTACCAGCGGTGGTTTGTTTGCCGGATCAAGAGCTACCAACTC
TTTTTCCGAAGGTAACTGGCTTCAGCAGAGCGCAGATACCAAATACTGTCCTTCTAGTGTAGCCGTAGTT
AGGCCACCACTTCAAGAACTCTGTAGCACCGCCTACATACCTCGCTCTGCTAATCCTGTTACCAGTGGCT
GCTGCCAGTGGCGATAAGTCGTGTCTTACCGGGTTGGACTCAAGACGATAGTTACCGGATAAGGCGCAGC
GGTCGGGCTGAACGGGGGGTTCGTGCACACAGCCCAGCTTGGAGCGAACGACCTACACCGAACTGAGATA
CCTACAGCGTGAGCTATGAGAAAGCGCCACGCTTCCCGAAGGGAGAAAGGCGGACAGGTATCCGGTAAGC
GGCAGGGTCGGAACAGGAGAGCGCACGAGGGAGCTTCCAGGGGGAAACGCCTGGTATCTTTATAGTCCTG
TCGGGTTTCGCCACCTCTGACTTGAGCGTCGATTTTTGTGATGCTCGTCAGGGGGGCGGAGCCTATGGAA
AAACGCCAGCAACGCGGCCTTTTTACGGTTCCTGGCCTTTTGCTGGCCTTTTGCTCACATGTTCTTTCCT
GCGTTATCCCCTGATTCTGTGGATAACCGTATTACCGCCTTTGAGTGAGCTGATACCGCTCGCCGCAGCC
GAACGACCGAGCGCAGCGAGTCAGTGAGCGAGGAAGCGGAAGAGCGCCCAATACGCAAACCGCCTCTCCC
CGCGCGTTGGCCGATTCATTAATGCAGCTGGCACGACAGGTTTCCCGACTGGAAAGCGGGCAGTGAGCGC
AACGCAATTAATGTGAGTTAGCTCACTCATTAGGCACCCCAGGCTTTACACTTTATGCTTCCGGCTCGTA
TGTTGTGTGGAATTGTGAGCGGATAACAATTTCACACAGGAAACAGCTATGACCATGATTACGCCAAGCG
CGCAATTAACCCTCACTAAAGGGAACAAAAGCTGGAGCTGCAAGCTTAATGTAGTCTTATGCAATACTCT
TGTAGTCTTGCAACATGGTAACGATGAGTTAGCAACATGCCTTACAAGGAGAGAAAAAGCACCGTGCATG
CCGATTGGTGGAAGTAAGGTGGTACGATCGTGCCTTATTAGGAAGGCAACAGACGGGTCTGACATGGATT
GGACGAACCACTGAATTGCCGCATTGCAGAGATATTGTATTTAAGTGCCTAGCTCGATACAATAAACGGG
TCTCTCTGGTTAGACCAGATCTGAGCCTGGGAGCTCTCTGGCTAACTAGGGAACCCACTGCTTAAGCCTC
AATAAAGCTTGCCTTGAGTGCTTCAAGTAGTGTGTGCCCGTCTGTTGTGTGACTCTGGTAACTAGAGATC
CCTCAGACCCTTTTAGTCAGTGTGGAAAATCTCTAGCAGTGGCGCCCGAACAGGGACCTGAAAGCGAAAG
GGAAACCAGAGCTCTCTCGACGCAGGACTCGGCTTGCTGAAGCGCGCACGGCAAGAGGCGAGGGGCGGCG
ACTGGTGAGTACGCCAAAAATTTTGACTAGCGGAGGCTAGAAGGAGAGAGATGGGTGCGAGAGCGTCAGT
ATTAAGCGGGGGAGAATTAGATCGCGATGGGAAAAAATTCGGTTAAGGCCAGGGGGAAAGAAAAAATATA
AATTAAAACATATAGTATGGGCAAGCAGGGAGCTAGAACGATTCGCAGTTAATCCTGGCCTGTTAGAAAC
ATCAGAAGGCTGTAGACAAATACTGGGACAGCTACAACCATCCCTTCAGACAGGATCAGAAGAACTTAGA
TCATTATATAATACAGTAGCAACCCTCTATTGTGTGCATCAAAGGATAGAGATAAAAGACACCAAGGAAG
CTTTAGACAAGATAGAGGAAGAGCAAAACAAAAGTAAGACCACCGCACAGCAAGCGGCCGCTGATCTTCA
GACCTGGAGGAGGAGATATGAGGGACAATTGGAGAAGTGAATTATATAAATATAAAGTAGTAAAAATTGA
ACCATTAGGAGTAGCACCCACCAAGGCAAAGAGAAGAGTGGTGCAGAGAGAAAAAAGAGCAGTGGGAATA
GGAGCTTTGTTCCTTGGGTTCTTGGGAGCAGCAGGAAGCACTATGGGCGCAGCCTCAATGACGCTGACGG
TACAGGCCAGACAATTATTGTCTGGTATAGTGCAGCAGCAGAACAATTTGCTGAGGGCTATTGAGGCGCA
ACAGCATCTGTTGCAACTCACAGTCTGGGGCATCAAGCAGCTCCAGGCAAGAATCCTGGCTGTGGAAAGA
TACCTAAAGGATCAACAGCTCCTGGGGATTTGGGGTTGCTCTGGAAAACTCATTTGCACCACTGCTGTGC
CTTGGAATGCTAGTTGGAGTAATAAATCTCTGGAACAGATTGGAATCACACGACCTGGATGGAGTGGGAC
AGAGAAATTAACAATTACACAAGCTTAATACACTCCTTAATTGAAGAATCGCAAAACCAGCAAGAAAAGA
ATGAACAAGAATTATTGGAATTAGATAAATGGGCAAGTTTGTGGAATTGGTTTAACATAACAAATTGGCT
GTGGTATATAAAATTATTCATAATGATAGTAGGAGGCTTGGTAGGTTTAAGAATAGTTTTTGCTGTACTT
TCTATAGTGAATAGAGTTAGGCAGGGATATTCACCATTATCGTTTCAGACCCACCTCCCAACCCCGAGGG
GACCCGACAGGCCCGAAGGAATAGAAGAAGAAGGTGGAGAGAGAGACAGAGACAGATCCATTCGATTAGT
GAACGGATCTCGACGGTTAACTTTTAAAAGAAAAGGGGGGATTGGGGGGTACAGTGCAGGGGAAAGAATA
GTAGACATAATAGCAACAGACATACAAACTAAAGAATTACAAAAACAAATTACAAAAATTCAAAATTTTA
TCGATAAGCTTGGGAGTTCCGCGTTACATAACTTACGGTAAATGGCCCGCCTGGCTGACCGCCCAACGAC
CCCCGCCCATTGACGTCAATAATGACGTATGTTCCCATAGTAACGCCAATAGGGACTTTCCATTGACGTC
AATGGGTGGAGTATTTACGGTAAACTGCCCACTTGGCAGTACATCAAGTGTATCATATGCCAAGTACGCC
CCCTATTGACGTCAATGACGGTAAATGGCCCGCCTGGCATTATGCCCAGTACATGACCTTATGGGACTTT
CCTACTTGGCAGTACATCTACGTATTAGTCATCGCTATTACCATGGTGATGCGGTTTTGGCAGTACATCA
ATGGGCGTGGATAGCGGTTTGACTCACGGGGATTTCCAAGTCTCCACCCCATTGACGTCAATGGGAGTTT
GTTTTGGCACCAAAATCAACGGGACTTTCCAAAATGTCGTAACAACTCCGCCCCATTGACGCAAATGGGC
GGTAGGCGTGTACGGTGGGAGGTCTATATAAGCAGAGCTCGTTTAGTGAACCGTCAGATCGCCTGGAGAC
GCCATCCACGCTGTTTTGACCTCCATAGAAGACACCGACTCTAGTCCAGTGTGGTGGAATTCTGCAGATA
TCAACAAGTTTGTACAAAAAAGCAGGCTTTAAAGGAACCAATTCAGTCGACGGTACCGCCACCATGCCAG
AGCCAGCGAAGTCTGCTCCCGCCCCGAAAAAGGGCTCCAAGAAGGCGGTGACTAAGGCGCAGAAGAAAGG
CGGCAAGAAGCGCAAGCGCAGCCGCAAGGAGAGCTATTCCATCTATGTGTACAAGGTTCTGAAGCAGGTC
CACCCTGACACCGGCATTTCGTCCAAGGCCATGGGCATCATGAATTCGTTTGTGAACGACATTTTCGAGC
GCATCGCAGGTGAGGCTTCCCGCCTGGCGCATTACAACAAGCGCTCGACCATCACCTCCAGGGAGATCCA
GACGGCCGTGCGCCTGCTGCTGCCTGGGGAGTTGGCCAAGCACGCCGTGTCCGAGGGTACTAAGGCCATC
ACCAAGTACACCAGCGCTAAGGATCCACCGGTCGCCACCATGGTGAGCGGCCTGCTGAAGGAGAGTATGC
GCATCAAGATGTACATGGAGGGCACCGTGAACGGCCACTACTTCAAGTGCGAGGGCGAGGGCGACGGCAA
CCCCTTCGCCGGCACCCAGAGCATGAGAATCCACGTGACCGAGGGCGCCCCCCTGCCCTTCGCCTTCGAC
ATCCTGGCCCCCTGCTGCGAGTACGGCAGCAGGACCTTCGTGCACCACACCGCCGAGATCCCCGACTTCT
TCAAGCAGAGCTTCCCCGAGGGCTTCACCTGGGAGAGAACCACCACCTACGAGGACGGCGGCATCCTGAC
CGCCCACCAGGACACCAGCCTGGAGGGCAACTGCCTGATCTACAAGGTGAAGGTGCACGGCACCAACTTC
CCCGCCGACGGCCCCGTGATGAAGAACAAGAGCGGCGGCTGGGAGCCCAGCACCGAGGTGGTGTACCCCG
AGAACGGCGTGCTGTGCGGCCGGAACGTGATGGCCCTGAAGGTGGGCGACCGGCACCTGATCTGCCACCA
CTACACCAGCTACCGGAGCAAGAAGGCCGTGCGCGCCCTGACCATGCCCGGCTTCCACTTCACCGACATC
CGGCTCCAGATGCTGCGGAAGAAGAAGGACGAGTACTTCGAGCTGTACGAGGCCAGCGTGGCCCGGTACA
GCGACCTGCCCGAGAAGGCCAACTGAAGCGGCCGCACTCGAGATATCTAGACCCAGCTTTCTTGTACAAA
GTGGTTGATATCCAGCACAGTGGCGGCCGCTCGACAATCAACCTCTGGATTACAAAATTTGTGAAAGATT
GACTGGTATTCTTAACTATGTTGCTCCTTTTACGCTATGTGGATACGCTGCTTTAATGCCTTTGTATCAT
GCTATTGCTTCCCGTATGGCTTTCATTTTCTCCTCCTTGTATAAATCCTGGTTGCTGTCTCTTTATGAGG
AGTTGTGGCCCGTTGTCAGGCAACGTGGCGTGGTGTGCACTGTGTTTGCTGACGCAACCCCCACTGGTTG
GGGCATTGCCACCACCTGTCAGCTCCTTTCCGGGACTTTCGCTTTCCCCCTCCCTATTGCCACGGCGGAA
CTCATCGCCGCCTGCCTTGCCCGCTGCTGGACAGGGGCTCGGCTGTTGGGCACTGACAATTCCGTGGTGT
TGTCGGGGAAGCTGACGTCCTTTCCATGGCTGCTCGCCTGTGTTGCCACCTGGATTCTGCGCGGGACGTC
CTTCTGCTACGTCCCTTCGGCCCTCAATCCAGCGGACCTTCCTTCCCGCGGCCTGCTGCCGGCTCTGCGG
CCTCTTCCGCGTCTTCGCCTTCGCCCTCAGACGAGTCGGATCTCCCTTTGGGCCGCCTCCCCGCCTGGAA
TTCTGCAGATATCCGGACTAGTGATCTCTCGAGGTTAACGAATTCTACCGGGTAGGGGAGGCGCTTTTCC
CAAGGCAGTCTGGAGCATGCGCTTTAGCAGCCCCGCTGGGCACTTGGCGCTACACAAGTGGCCTCTGGCC
TCGCACACATTCCACATCCACCGGTAGGCGCCAACCGGCTCCGTTCTTTGGTGGCCCCTTCGCGCCACCT
TCTACTCCTCCCCTAGTCAGGAAGTTCCCCCCCGCCCCGCAGCTCGCGTCGTGCAGGACGTGACAAATGG
AAGTAGCACGTCTCACTAGTCTCGTGCAGATGGACAGCACCGCTGAGCAATGGAAGCGGGTAGGCCTTTG
GGGCAGCGGCCAATAGCAGCTTTGCTCCTTCGCTTTCTGGGCTCAGAGGCTGGGAAGGGGTGGGTCCGGG
GGCGGGCTCAGGGGCGGGCTCAGGGGCGGGGCGGGCGCCCGAAGGTCCTCCGGAGGCCCGGCATTCTGCA
CGCTTCAAAAGCGCACGTCTGCCGCGCTGTTCTCCTCTTCCTCATCTCCGGGCCTTTCGACCTGCATCCC
GCCACCATGAAAAAGCCTGAACTCACCGCGACGTCTGTCGAGAAGTTTCTGATCGAAAAGTTCGACAGCG
TCTCCGACCTGATGCAGCTCTCGGAGGGCGAAGAATCTCGTGCTTTCAGCTTCGATGTAGGAGGGCGTGG
ATATGTCCTGCGGGTAAATAGCTGCGCCGATGGTTTCTACAAAGATCGTTATGTTTATCGGCACTTTGCA
TCGGCCGCGCTCCCGATTCCGGAAGTGCTTGACATTGGGGAATTCAGCGAGAGCCTGACCTATTGCATCT
CCCGCCGTGCACAGGGTGTCACGTTGCAAGACCTGCCTGAAACCGAACTGCCCGCTGTTCTGCAGCCGGT
CGCGGAGGCCATGGATGCGATCGCTGCGGCCGATCTTAGCCAGACGAGCGGGTTCGGCCCATTCGGACCG
CAAGGAATCGGTCAATACACTACATGGCGTGATTTCATATGCGCGATTGCTGATCCCCATGTGTATCACT
GGCAAACTGTGATGGACGACACCGTCAGTGCGTCCGTCGCGCAGGCTCTCGATGAGCTGATGCTTTGGGC
CGAGGACTGCCCCGAAGTCCGGCACCTCGTGCACGCGGATTTCGGCTCCAACAATGTCCTGACGGACAAT
GGCCGCATAACAGCGGTCATTGACTGGAGCGAGGCGATGTTCGGGGATTCCCAATACGAGGTCGCCAACA
TCTTCTTCTGGAGGCCGTGGTTGGCTTGTATGGAGCAGCAGACGCGCTACTTCGAGCGGAGGCATCCGGA
GCTTGCAGGATCGCCGCGGCTCCGGGGCGTATATGCTCCGCATTGGTCTTGACCAACTCTATCAGAGCTT
GGTTGACGGCAATTTCGATGATGCAGCTTGGGCGCAGGGTCGATGCGACGCAATCGTCCGATCCGGAGCC
GGGACTGTCGGGCGTACACAAATCGCCCGCAGAAGCGCGGCCGTCTGGACCGATGGCTGTGTAGAAGTAC
TCGCCGATAGTGGAAACCGACGCCCCAGCACTCGTCCGAGGGCAAAGGAATAGAGTAGATGCCGACCGAA
CAAGAGCTGATTTCGAGAACGCCTCAGCCAGCAACTCGCGCGAGCCTAGCAAGGCAAATGCGAGAGAACG
GCCTTACGCTTGGTGGCACAGTTCTCGTCCACAGTTCGCTAAGCTCGCTCGGCTGGGTCGCGGGAGGGCC
GGTCGCAGTGATTCAGGCCCTTCTGGATTGTGTTGGTCCCCAGGGCACGATTGTCATGCCCACGCACTCG
GGTGATCTGACTGATCCCGCAGATTGGAGATCGCCGCCCGTGCCTGCCGATTGGGTGCAGATCCGTCGAG
GGCCCGGTACCTTTAAGACCAATGACTTACAAGGCAGCTGTAGATCTTAGCCACTTTTTAAAAGAAAAGG
GGGGACTGGAAGGGCTAGCTCACTCCCAACGAAGACAAGATCTGCTTTTTGCTTGTACTGGGTCTCTCTG
GTTAGACCAGATCTGAGCCTGGGAGCTCTCTGGCTGCCTAGGGAACCCACTGCTTAAGCCTCAATAAAGC
TTGCCTTGAGTGCTTCAAGTAGTGTGTGCCCGTCTGTTGTGTGACTCTGGTAACTAGAGATCCCTCAGAC
CCTTTTAGTCAGTGTGGAAAATCTCTAGCAGTAGTAGTTCATGTCATCTTATTATTCAGTATTTATAACT
TGCAAAGAAATGAATATCAGAGAGTGAGAGGAACTTGTTTATTGCAGCTTATAATGGTTACAAATAAAGC
AATAGCATCACAAATTTCACAAATAAAGCATTTTTTTCACTGCATTCTAGTTGTGGTTTGTCCAAACTCA
TCAATGTATCTTATCATGTCTGGCTCTAGCTATCCCGCCCCTAACTCCGCCCAGTTCCGCCCATTCTCCG
CCCCATGGCTGACTAATTTTTTTTATTTATGCAGAGGCCGAGGCCGCCTCGGCCTCTGAGCTATTCCAGA
AGTAGTGAGGAGGCTTTTTTGGAGGCCTAGGCTTTTGCGTCGAGACGTACCCAATTCGCCCTATAGTGAG
TCGTATTACGCGCGCTCACTGGCCGTCGTTTTACAACGTCGTGACTGGGAAAACCCTGGCGTTACCCAAC
TTAATCGCCTTGCAGCACATCCCCCTTTCGCCAGCTGGCGTAATAGCGAAGAGGCCCGCACCGATCGCCC
TTCCCAACAGTTGCGCAGCCTGAATGGCGAATGGCGCG
[124 nt withheld, positions 9349-9472]
C
[91 nt withheld, positions 9474-9564]
A
[49 nt withheld, positions 9566-9614]
CCTTTGACGTTGGAGTCCACGTTCTTT
[37 nt withheld, positions 9642-9678]
ACCCTATCTCGGTCTATTCTTTTGATTTATAAGGGATTTTGCCGATTTCGGCCTATTGGTTAAAAAATGA
GCTGATTTAACAAAAATTTAACGCGAATTTTAACAAAATATTAACGTTTACAATTTCC
