>Addgene plasmid #22526 | pLenti CMV H2B-RFP Hygro (w512-1) | addgene partial sequence | sequence record 28710 | 22526 with WPRE-R
ATTTTGTATCCAGAGGTTGATTGTCGAGCGGCCGCCACTGTGCTGGATATCAACCACTTTGTACAAGAAA
GCTGGGTCTAGATATCTCGAGTGCGGCCGCTTCAGTTGGCCTTCTCGGGCAGGTCGCTGTACCGGGCCAC
GCTGGCCTCGTACAGCTCGAAGTACTCGTCCTTCTTCTTCCGCAGCATCTGGAGCCGGATGTCGGTGAAG
TGGAAGCCGGGCATGGTCAGGGCGCGCACGGCCTTCTTGCTCCGGTAGCTGGTGTAGTGGTGGCAGATCA
GGTGCCGGTCGCCCACCTTCAGGGCCATCACGTTCCGGCCGCACAGCACGCCGTTCTCGGGGTACACCAC
CTCGGTGCTGGGCTCCCAGCCGCCGCTCTTGTTCTTCATCACGGGGCCGTCGGCGGGGAAGTTGGTGCCG
TGCACCTTCACCTTGTAGATCAGGCAGTTGCCCTCCAGGCTGGTGTCCTGGTGGGCGGTCAGGATGCCGC
CGTCCTCGTAGGTGGTGGTTCTCTCCCAGGTGAAGCCCTCGGGGAAGCTCTGCTTGAAGAAGTCGGGGAT
CTCGGCGGTGTGGTGCACGAAGGTCCTGCTGCCGTACTCGCAGCAGGGGGCCAGGATGTCGAAGGCGAAG
GGCAGGGGGGCGCCCTCGGTCACGTGGATTCTCATGCTCTGGGTGCCGGCGAAGGGGTTGCCGTCGCCCT
CGCCCTCGCACTTGAAGTAGTGGCCGTTCACGGTGCCCTCCATGTACATCTTGATGCGCATACTCTCCTT
CAGCAGGCCGCTCACCATGGTGGCGACCGGGCCAGCTCCGGCTCCAGCTCCAGCGCCAGCTCCGGCTCCG
TTGTTGGCCTTCTCGGGC
