>Addgene plasmid #22526 | pLenti CMV H2B-RFP Hygro (w512-1) | addgene partial sequence | sequence record 28711 | 22526 with LNCX
AGGCGTGANCATCACGCTNNTTTTGACCTCCATAGAAGACACCGACTCTAGNTCCAGTGTGGTGGAATTC
TGCAGATATCAACAAGTTTGTACAAAAAAGCAGGCTTTAAAGGAACCAATTCAGTCGACGGTACCGCCAC
CATGCCAGAGCCAGCGAAGTCTGCTCCCGCCCCGAAAAAGGGCTCCAAGAAGGCGGTGACTAAGGCGCAG
AAGAAAGGCGGCAAGAAGCGCAAGCGCAGCCGCAAGGAGAGCTATTCCATCTATGTGTACAAGGTTCTGA
AGCAGGTCCACCCTGACACCGGCATTTCGTCCAAGGCCATGGGCATCATGAATTCGTTTGTGAACGACAT
TTTCGAGCGCATCGCAGGTGAGGCTTCCCGCCTGGCGCATTACAACAAGCGCTCGACCATCACCTCCAGG
GAGATCCAGACGGCCGTGCGCCTGCTGCTGCCTGGGGAGTTGGCCAAGCACGCCGTGTCCGAGGGTACTA
AGGCCATCACCAAGTACACCAGCGCTAAGGATCCACCGGTCGCCACCATGGTGAGCGGCCTGCTGAAGGA
GAGTATGCGCATCAAGATGTACATGGAGGGCACCGTGAACGGCCACTACTTCAAGTGCGAGGGCGAGGGC
GACGGCAACCCCTTCGCCGGCACCCAGAGCATGAGAATCCACGTGACCGAGGGCGCCCCCCTGCCCTTCG
CCTTCGACATCCTGGCCCCCTGCTGCGAGTACGGCAGCAGGACCTTCGTGCACCACACNGCCGAGATCCC
GACTTCTTCAGC
